Addgene plasmid #40240: pAM1579
Depositing lab: Susan Golden. Depositing organization: University of California, San Diego (UCSD). Publication: Application of bioluminescence to the study of circadian rhythms in cyanobacteria. Andersson CR, Tsinoremas NF, Shelton J, Lebedeva NV, Yarrow J, Min H, Golden SS. Methods Enzymol. 2000;305:527-42. PubMed 10812624.
Backbone
  Vector backbone: 1572
  Total vector size (bp): 8082
  Vector type: Cyanobacteria cloning vector
Growth in bacteria
  Bacterial resistance: Ampicillin and Kanamycin, 100 & 50 μg/mL
  Growth temperature: 37°C
  Growth strain: DH10B
  Copy number: Unknown
Gene/Insert
  Gene/Insert name: Km Resistance, neutral site II integration platform for Synechococcus
  Species: Synechococcus elongatus PCC 7942
  Insert size (bp): 1500
  Promoter: n/a
  Cloning method: Restriction Enzyme; 5′ cloning site n/a (unknown if destroyed); 3′ cloning site n/a (unknown if destroyed)
  Sequencing primers: 5′ n/a; 3′ n/a
Terms and licenses: Academic/Nonprofit Terms; Industry Terms: Not Available to Industry
Depositor comments: NSII vector cloning sites: NheI, XbaI, StuI, SalI, and EcoRV. Km cassette into Klenow blunted BglII site of pAM1572. XhoI digest gives 0.7kb band. NSII vector; unique cloning sites NheI, XbaI, StuI, SalI, EcoRV.
How to cite: pAM1579 was a gift from Susan Golden (Addgene plasmid # 40240 ; http://n2t.net/addgene:40240 ; RRID:Addgene_40240)
