[The description below was written by a language model from this plasmid's Addgene catalogue record and pLannotate feature annotations shown in this document.]
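Description:
pAM1579 is a cyanobacterial cloning vector, about 8.1 kb, that serves as a neutral site II (NSII) integration platform for Synechococcus elongatus PCC 7942. It was derived from pAM1572 by inserting a kanamycin resistance cassette into a Klenow-blunted BglII site. The E. coli portion looks like a pBR322-type replicon: the feature table shows a ColE1/pMB1-family origin together with rop and the bom mobilisation region, an ampicillin resistance gene with its bla promoter, and a truncated tetracycline resistance gene that is presumably left over from the parent plasmid. The plasmid is propagated in E. coli under ampicillin and kanamycin selection. The record lists its copy number as unknown.

The payload is the roughly 1.5 kb kanamycin marker, an aph(3')-Ia gene accompanied by a small Tn903-derived fragment. Next to it, on the opposite strand, lie the rrnB T1 and T2 transcription terminators. The NSII homology arms are not annotated as such in the automated feature table, although an msbA-like fragment next to the truncated tetracycline gene may belong to the Synechococcus genomic sequence. In vectors of this design, the flanking neutral-site DNA directs homologous recombination into a chromosomal locus where insertions are tolerated, and kanamycin resistance selects for the integrants. No promoter is supplied for cargo. Users clone their own cassette into the unique NheI, XbaI, StuI, SalI or EcoRV sites. The associated publication concerns bioluminescence reporters for studying cyanobacterial circadian rhythms, which suggests the vector is used to place reporter fusions or other genes stably in the Synechococcus chromosome.
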