Features (pLannotate 1.2.2; 13 found; start..end, strand, type, name):
   1568..1595    -  terminator     rrnB T2 terminator: transcription terminator T2 from the E. coli rrnB gene
   1687..1773    -  terminator     rrnB T1 terminator: Escherichia coli rrnB; transcription terminator T1 from the E. coli rrnB gene
   1785..2112    -  ncRNA          SSU rRNA bacteria: Accession: RF00177 - Bacterial small subunit ribosomal RNA
   2232..3047    +  CDS            KanR: aminoglycoside phosphotransferase; aph(3')-Ia; confers resistance to kanamycin in bacteria or G418 (Geneticin®) in eukaryotes
   3188..3334    +  CDS            TRA2_ECOLX (fragment): Protein predicted: Swiss-Prot protein existence level 4. Required for transposition of transposon Tn903. From Escherichia coli.
   3843..4091    -  CDS            msbA (fragment): MSBA_SALTY - Experimental evidence at protein level: Swiss-Prot protein existence level 1. Involved in lipopolysaccharide (LPS) biosynthesis. Translocates lipid A-core from the inner to the outer leaflet of the inner membrane. Transmembrane domains (TMD) form a pore in the inner membrane and the ATP-binding domain (NBD) is responsible for energy generation. From Salmonella typhimurium (strain LT2 / SGSC1412 / ATCC 700720).
   4085..4992    +  CDS            TcR (fragment): tetracycline efflux protein; tet; confers resistance to tetracycline
   5234..5614    -  CDS            YPB1_ECOLX: Protein predicted: Swiss-Prot protein existence level 4. From Escherichia coli.
   5631..5822    +  CDS            rop: Rop protein, which maintains plasmids at low copy number; rop
   5924..6064    +  misc_feature   bom: basis of mobility region from pBR322
   6250..6838    -  rep_origin     ori: high-copy-number ColE1/pMB1/pBR322/pUC origin of replication
   7009..7869    -  CDS            AmpR: β-lactamase; bla; confers resistance to ampicillin, carbenicillin, and related antibiotics
   7870..7974    -  promoter       AmpR promoter: bla
>Addgene plasmid #40240 | pAM1579 | depositor full sequence | sequence record 51666 | pAM1579 sequence 8079 bps
AGCTTGTCATCTGCCGGATGAGGCAAAACCCTGCCTACGGCGCGATTACATCGTCCCAGCGCGATCGCTC
TTACTGTTGATGGCTCGTGCTTAAAAACAATGCAAACTTCACCGTTTCAGCTGGTGATTTTCGACTGTGA
TGGTGTGCTTGTTGATAGCGAACGCATCACTAATCGCGTCTTTGCAGACATGCTCAATGAACTGGGTCTG
TTGGTGACTTTGGATGACATGTTTGAGCAGTTTGTGGGTCATTCCATGGCTGACTGTCTCAAACTAATTG
AGCGACGGTTAGGCAATCCTCCACCCCCTGACTTTGTTCAGCACTATCAACGCCGTACCCGTATCGCGTT
AGAAACGCATCTACAAGCCGTTCCTGGGGTTGAAGAGGCTTTGGATGCTCTTGAATTGCCCTACTGTGTT
GCGTCCAGTGGTGATCATCAAAAGATGCGAACCACACTGAGCCTGACGAAGCTCTGGCCACGATTTGAGG
GACGAATCTTCAGCGTGACTGAAGTACCTCGCGGCAAGCCATTTCCCGATGTCTTTTTGTTGGCCGCCGA
TCGCTTCGGGGTTAATCCTACGGCCTGCGCTGTGATCGAAGACACCCCCTTGGGAGTAGCGGCAGGCGTG
GCGGCAGGAATGCAAGTGTTTGGCTACGCGGGTTCCATGCCCGCTTGGCGTCTGCAAGAAGCCGGTGCCC
ATCTCATTTTTGACGATATGCGACTGCTGCCCAGTCTGCTCCAATCGTCGCCAAAAGATAACTCCACAGC
ATTGCCCAATCCCTAACCCCTGCTCGCGCCGCAACTACACACTAAACCGTTCCTGCGCGATCGCTCTTAC
TGTTGATGGCTCGTGCTTAAAAACAATGCAACCCTAACCGTTTCAGCTGGTGATTTTCGGACGATTTGGC
TTACAGGGATAACTGAGAGTCAACAGCCTCTGTCCGTCATTGCACACCCATCCATGCACTGGGGACTTGA
CTCATGCTGAATCACATTTCCCTTGTCCATTGGGCGAGAGGGGAGGGGAATCTTCTGGACTCTTCACTAA
GCGGCGATCGCAGGTTCTTCTACCCAAGCAGTGGCGATCGCTTGATTGCAGTCTTCAATGCTGGCCTCTG
CAGCCATCGCCGCCACCAAAGCATCGTAGGCGGGACGTTGTTGCTCCAGTAAAGTCTTCGCCCGTAACAA
TCCCCAGCGACTGCGTAAATCCGCTTCGGCAGGATTGCGATCGAGTTGCCGCCACAGTTGTTTCCACTGG
GCGCGATCGTCAGCTCCCCCTTCCACGTTGCCGTAGACCAGTTGCTCTGCCGCTGCACCGGCCATCAACA
CCTGACACCACTGTTCCAGCGATCGCTGACTGAGTTGCCCCTGTGCGGCTTCGGCTTCTAGCGCAGCTGC
TTGGAACTGCACACCCCCGCGACCAGGTTGTCCTTGGCGCAGCGCTTCCCACGCTGAGAGGGTGTAGCCC
GTCACGGGTAACCGATATCGTCGACAGGCCTCTAGACCCGGGCTCGAGCTAGCAAGCTTGGCCGGATCCG
GCCGGATCCGGAGTTTGTAGAAACGCAAAAAGGCCATCCGTCAGGATGGCCTTCTGCTTAATTTGATGCC
TGGCAGTTTATGGCGGGCGTCCTGCCCGCCACCCTCCGGGCCGTTGCTTCGCAACGTTCAAATCCGCTCC
CGGCGGATTTGTCCTACTCAGGAGAGCGTTCACCGACAAACAACAGATAAAACGAAAGGCCCAGTCTTTC
GACTGAGCCTTTCGTTTTATTTGATGCCTGGCAGTTCCCTACTCTCGCATGGGGAGACCCCACACTACCA
TCGGCGCTACGGCGTTTCACTTCTGAGTTCGGCATGGGGTCAGGTGGGACCACCGCGCTACTGCCGCCAG
GCAAATTCTGTTTTATCAGCCGTTACCCCACCTACTAGCTAATCCCATCTGGGCACATCCGATGGCAAGA
GGCCCGAAGGTCCCCCTCTTTGGTCTTGCGACGTTATGCGGTATTAGCTACCGTTTCCAGTAGTTATCCC
CCTCCATCAGGCAGTTTCCCAGACATTACTCACCCGTCCGCCACTCGTCAGCAAAGAAGCAAGCTTAGAT
CGACCTGCAGGGGGGGGGGGGAAAGCCACGTTGTGTCTCAAAATCTCTGATGTTACATTGCACAAGATAA
AAATATATCATCATGAACAATAAAACTGTCTGCTTACATAAACAGTAATACAAGGGGTGTTATGAGCCAT
ATTCAACGGGAAACGTCTTGCTCGAGGCCGCGATTAAATTCCAACATGGATGCTGATTTATATGGGTATA
AATGGGCTCGCGATAATGTCGGGCAATCAGGTGCGACAATCTATCGATTGTATGGGAAGCCCGATGCGCC
AGAGTTGTTTCTGAAACATGGCAAAGGTAGCGTTGCCAATGATGTTACAGATGAGATGGTCAGACTAAAC
TGGCTGACGGAATTTATGCCTCTTCCGACCATCAAGCATTTTATCCGTACTCCTGATGATGCATGGTTAC
TCACCACTGCGATCCCCGGGAAAACAGCATTCCAGGTATTAGAAGAATATCCTGATTCAGGTGAAAATAT
TGTTGATGCGCTGGCAGTGTTCCTGCGCCGGTTGCATTCGATTCCTGTTTGTAATTGTCCTTTTAACAGC
GATCGCGTATTTCGTCTCGCTCAGGCGCAATCACGAATGAATAACGGTTTGGTTGATGCGAGTGATTTTG
ATGACGAGCGTAATGGCTGGCCTGTTGAACAAGTCTGGAAAGAAATGCATAAGCTTTTGCCATTCTCACC
GGATTCAGTCGTCACTCATGGTGATTTCTCACTTGATAACCTTATTTTTGACGAGGGGAAATTAATAGGT
TGTATTGATGTTGGACGAGTCGGAATCGCAGACCGATACCAGGATCTTGCCATCCTATGGAACTGCCTCG
GTGAGTTTTCTCCTTCATTACAGAAACGGCTTTTTCAAAAATATGGTATTGATAATCCTGATATGAATAA
ATTGCAGTTTCATTTGATGCTCGATGAGTTTTTCTAATCAGAATTGGTTAATTGGTTGTAACACTGGCAG
AGCATTACGCTGACTTGACGGGACGGCGGCTTTGTTGAATAAATCGAACTTTTGCTGAGTTGAAGGATCA
GATCACGCATCTTCCCGACAACGCAGACCGTTCCGTGGCAAAGCAAAAGTTCAAAATCACCAACTGGTCC
ACCTACAACAAAGCTCTCATCAACCGTGGCTCCCTCACTTTCTGGCTGGATGATGGGGCGATTCAGGCCT
GGTATGAGTCAGCAACACCTTCTTCACGAGGCAGACCTCAGCGCCCCCCCCCCCCTGCAGGTCGATCTGG
TAACCCCAGCGCGGTTGCTACCAAGTAGTGACCCGCTTCGTGATGCAAAATCCGCTGACGATATTCGGGC
GATCGCTGCTGAATGCCATCGAGCAGTAACGTGGCACCCCGCCCCTGCCAAGTCACCGCATCCAGACTGA
ACAGCACCAAGAGGCTAAAACCCAATCCCGCCGGTAGCAGCGGAGAACTACCCAGCATTGGTCCCACCAA
AGCTAATGCCGTCGTGGTAAAAATCGCGATCGCCGTCAGACTCAAGCCCAGTTCGCTCATGCTTCCTCAT
CTAGGTCACAGTCTTCGGCGATCGCATCGATCTGATGCTGCAGCAAGCGTTTTCCATACCGGCGATCGCG
CCGTCGCCCTTTCGCTGCCGTGGCCCGCTTACGAGCTCGTTTATCGACCACGATCGCATCCAAATCCGCG
ATCGCTTCCCAGTCCGGCAATTCAGTCTGGGGCGTCCGTTTCATTAATCCTGATCAGGCACGAAATTGCT
GTGCGTAGTATCGCGCATAGCGGCCAGCCTCTGCCAACAGCGCATCGTGATTGCCTGCCTCAACAATCTG
GCCGCGCTCCATCACCAAGATGCGGCTGGCATTACGAACCGTAGCCAGACGGTGAGCAATGATAAAGACC
GTCCGTCCCTGCATCACCCGTTCTAGGGCCTCTTGCACCAAGGTTTCGGACTCGGAATCAAGCGCCGAAG
TCGCCTCATCCAGAATTAAAATGCGTGGATCCTCTACGCCGGACGCATCGTGGCCGGCATCACCGGCGCC
ACAGGTGCGGTTGCTGGCGCCTATATCGCCGACATCACCGATGGGGAAGATCGGGCTCGCCACTTCGGGC
TCATGAGCGCTTGTTTCGGCGTGGGTATGGTGGCAGGCCCCGTGGCCGGGGGACTGTTGGGCGCCATCTC
CTTGCATGCACCATTCCTTGCGGCGGCGGTGCTCAACGGCCTCAACCTACTACTGGGCTGCTTCCTAATG
CAGGAGTCGCATAAGGGAGAGCGTCGATCGACCGATGCCCTTGAGAGCCTTCAACCCAGTCAGCTCCTTC
CGGTGGGCGCGGGGCATGACTATCGTCGCCGCACTTATGACTGTCTTCTTTATCATGCAACTCGTAGGAC
AGGTGCCGGCAGCGCTCTGGGTCATTTTCGGCGAGGACCGCTTTCGCTGGAGCGCGACGATGATCGGCCT
GTCGCTTGCGGTATTCGGAATCTTGCACGCCCTCGCTCAAGCCTTCGTCACTGGTCCCGCCACCAAACGT
TTCGGCGAGAAGCAGGCCATTATCGCCGGCATGGCGGCCGACGCGCTGGGCTACGTCTTGCTGGCGTTCG
CGACGCGAGGCTGGATGGCCTTCCCCATTATGATTCTTCTCGCTTCCGGCGGCATCGGGATGCCCGCGTT
GCAGGCCATGCTGTCCAGGCAGGTAGATGACGACCATCAGGGACAGCTTCAAGGATCGCTCGCGGCTCTT
ACCAGCCTAACTTCGATCACTGGACCGCTGATCGTCACGGCGATTTATGCCGCCTCGGCGAGCACATGGA
ACGGGTTGGCATGGATTGTAGGCGCCGCCCTATACCTTGTCTGCCTCCCCGCGTTGCGTCGCGGTGCATG
GAGCCGGGCCACCTCGACCTGAATGGAAGCCGGCGGCACCTCGCTAACGGATTCACCACTCCAAGAATTG
GAGCCAATCAATTCTTGCGGAGAACTGTGAATGCGCAAACCAACCCTTGGCAGAACATATCCATCGCGTC
CGCCATCTCCAGCAGCCGCACGCGGCGCATCTCGGGCAGCGTTGGGTCCTGGCCACGGGTGCGCATGATC
GTGCTCCTGTCGTTGAGGACCCGGCTAGGCTGGCGGGGTTGCCTTACTGGTTAGCAGAATGAATCACCGA
TACGCGAGCGAACGTGAAGCGACTGCTGCTGCAAAACGTCTGCGACCTGAGCAACAACATGAATGGTCTT
CGGTTTCCGTGTTTCGTAAAGTCTGGAAACGCGGAAGTCAGCGCCCTGCACCATTATGTTCCGGATCTGC
ATCGCAGGATGCTGCTGGCTACCCTGTGGAACACCTACATCTGTATTAACGAAGCGCTGGCATTGACCCT
GAGTGATTTTTCTCTGGTCCCGCCGCATCCATACCGCCAGTTGTTTACCCTCACAACGTTCCAGTAACCG
GGCATGTTCATCATCAGTAACCCGTATCGTGAGCATCCTCTCTCGTTTCATCGGTATCATTACCCCCATG
AACAGAAATCCCCCTTACACGGAGGCATCAGTGACCAAACAGGAAAAAACCGCCCTTAACATGGCCCGCT
TTATCAGAAGCCAGACATTAACGCTTCTGGAGAAACTCAACGAGCTGGACGCGGATGAACAGGCAGACAT
CTGTGAATCGCTTCACGACCACGCTGATGAGCTTTACCGCAGCTGCCTCGCGCGTTTCGGTGATGACGGT
GAAAACCTCTGACACATGCAGCTCCCGGAGACGGTCACAGCTTGTCTGTAAGCGGATGCCGGGAGCAGAC
AAGCCCGTCAGGGCGCGTCAGCGGGTGTTGGCGGGTGTCGGGGCGCAGCCATGACCCAGTCACGTAGCGA
TAGCGGAGTGTATACTGGCTTAACTATGCGGCATCAGAGCAGATTGTACTGAGAGTGCACCATATGCGGT
GTGAAATACCGCACAGATGCGTAAGGAGAAAATACCGCATCAGGCGCTCTTCCGCTTCCTCGCTCACTGA
CTCGCTGCGCTCGGTCGTTCGGCTGCGGCGAGCGGTATCAGCTCACTCAAAGGCGGTAATACGGTTATCC
ACAGAATCAGGGGATAACGCAGGAAAGAACATGTGAGCAAAAGGCCAGCAAAAGGCCAGGAACCGTAAAA
AGGCCGCGTTGCTGGCGTTTTTCCATAGGCTCCGCCCCCCTGACGAGCATCACAAAAATCGACGCTCAAG
TCAGAGGTGGCGAAACCCGACAGGACTATAAAGATACCAGGCGTTTCCCCCTGGAAGCTCCCTCGTGCGC
TCTCCTGTTCCGACCCTGCCGCTTACCGGATACCTGTCCGCCTTTCTCCCTTCGGGAAGCGTGGCGCTTT
CTCATAGCTCACGCTGTAGGTATCTCAGTTCGGTGTAGGTCGTTCGCTCCAAGCTGGGCTGTGTGCACGA
ACCCCCCGTTCAGCCCGACCGCTGCGCCTTATCCGGTAACTATCGTCTTGAGTCCAACCCGGTAAGACAC
GACTTATCGCCACTGGCAGCAGCCACTGGTAACAGGATTAGCAGAGCGAGGTATGTAGGCGGTGCTACAG
AGTTCTTGAAGTGGTGGCCTAACTACGGCTACACTAGAAGGACAGTATTTGGTATCTGCGCTCTGCTGAA
GCCAGTTACCTTCGGAAAAAGAGTTGGTAGCTCTTGATCCGGCAAACAAACCACCGCTGGTAGCGGTGGT
TTTTTTGTTTGCAAGCAGCAGATTACGCGCAGAAAAAAAGGATCTCAAGAAGATCCTTTGATCTTTTCTA
CGGGGTCTGACGCTCAGTGGAACGAAAACTCACGTTAAGGGATTTTGGTCATGAGATTATCAAAAAGGAT
CTTCACCTAGATCCTTTTAAATTAAAAATGAAGTTTTAAATCAATCTAAAGTATATATGAGTAAACTTGG
TCTGACAGTTACCAATGCTTAATCAGTGAGGCACCTATCTCAGCGATCTGTCTATTTCGTTCATCCATAG
TTGCCTGACTCCCCGTCGTGTAGATAACTACGATACGGGAGGGCTTACCATCTGGCCCCAGTGCTGCAAT
GATACCGCGAGACCCACGCTCACCGGCTCCAGATTTATCAGCAATAAACCAGCCAGCCGGAAGGGCCGAG
CGCAGAAGTGGTCCTGCAACTTTATCCGCCTCCATCCAGTCTATTAATTGTTGCCGGGAAGCTAGAGTAA
GTAGTTCGCCAGTTAATAGTTTGCGCAACGTTGTTGCCATTGCTGCAGGCATCGTGGTGTCACGCTCGTC
GTTTGGTATGGCTTCATTCAGCTCCGGTTCCCAACGATCAAGGCGAGTTACATGATCCCCCATGTTGTGC
AAAAAAGCGGTTAGCTCCTTCGGTCCTCCGATCGTTGTCAGAAGTAAGTTGGCCGCAGTGTTATCACTCA
TGGTTATGGCAGCACTGCATAATTCTCTTACTGTCATGCCATCCGTAAGATGCTTTTCTGTGACTGGTGA
GTACTCAACCAAGTCATTCTGAGAATAGTGTATGCGGCGACCGAGTTGCTCTTGCCCGGCGTCAACACGG
GATAATACCGCGCCACATAGCAGAACTTTAAAAGTGCTCATCATTGGAAAACGTTCTTCGGGGCGAAAAC
TCTCAAGGATCTTACCGCTGTTGAGATCCAGTTCGATGTAACCCACTCGTGCACCCAACTGATCTTCAGC
ATCTTTTACTTTCACCAGCGTTTCTGGGTGAGCAAAAACAGGAAGGCAAAATGCCGCAAAAAAGGGAATA
AGGGCGACACGGAAATGTTGAATACTCATACTCTTCCTTTTTCAATATTATTGAAGCATTTATCAGGGTT
ATTGTCTCATGAGCGGATACATATTTGAATGTATTTAGAAAAATAAACAAATAGGGGTTCCGCGCACATT
TCCCCGAAAAGTGCCACCTGACGTCTAAGAAACCATTATTATCATGACATTAACCTATAAAAATAGGCGT
ATCACGAGGCCCTTTCGTCTTCAAGAATT
