>Addgene plasmid #40240 | pAM1579 | addgene partial sequence | sequence record 72610 | pNS2-fwd 5'-ACCAGGTTGTCCTTGGCGCAG-3'
ACGGGTACCGATATCGTCGACAGGCCTCTAGACCCGGGCTCGAGCTAGCAAGCTTGGCCGGATCCGGCCG
GATCCGGAGTTTGTAGAAACGCAAAAAGGCCATCCGTCAGGATGGCCTTCTGCTTAATTTGATGCCTGGC
AGTTTATGGCGGGCGTCCTGCCCGCCACCCTCCGGGCCGTTGCTTCGCAACGTTCAAATCCGCTCCCGGC
GGATTTGTCCTACTCAGGAGAGCGTTCACCGACAAACAACAGATAAAACGAAAGGCCCAGTCTTTCGACT
GAGCCTTTCGTTTTATTTGATGCCTGGCAGTTCCCTACTCTCGCATGGGGAGACCCCACACTACCATCGG
CGCTACGGCGTTTCACTTCTGAGTTCGGCATGGGGTCAGGTGGGACCACCGCGCTACTGCCGCCAGGCAA
ATTCTGTTTTATCAGCCGTTACCCCACCTACTAGCTAATCCCATCTGGGCACATCCGATGGCAAGAGGCC
CGAAGGTCCCCCTCTTTGGTCTTGCGACGTTATGCGGTATTAGCTACCGTTTCCAGTAGTTATCCCCCTC
CATCAGGCAGTTTCCCAGACATTACTCACCCGTCCGCCACTCGTCAGCAAA
