>Addgene plasmid #40240 | pAM1579 | addgene partial sequence | sequence record 73190 | 3primeUP
GAGGCAAAACCCTGCCTACGGCGCGATTACATCGTCCCAGCGCGATCGCTCTTACTGTTGATGGCTCGTG
CTTAAAAACAATGCAAACTTCACCGTTTCAGCTGGTGATTTTCGACTGTGATGGTGTGCTTGTTGATAGC
GAACGCATCACTAATCGCGTCTTTGCAGACATGCTCAATGAACTGGGTCTGTTGGTGACTTTGGATGACA
TGTTTGAGCAGTTTGTGGGTCATTCCATGGCTGACTGTCTCAAACTAATTGAGCGACGGTTAGGCAATCC
TCCACCCCCTGACTTTGTTCAGCACTATCAACGCCGTACCCGTATCGCGTTAGAAACGCATCTACAAGCC
GTTCCTGGGGTTGAAGAGGCTTTGGATGCTCTTGAATTGCCCTACTGTGTTGCGTCCAGTGGTGATCATC
AAAAGATGCGAACCACACTGAGCCTGACGAAGCTCTGGCCACGATTTGAGGGACGAATCTTCAGCGTGAC
TGAAGTACCTCGCGGCAAGCCATTTCCCGATGTCTTTTTGTTGGCCGCCGATCGCTTCGGGGTTAATCCT
ACGGCCTGCGCTGTGATCGAAGACACCCCCTTGGGAGTAGCGGCAGGCGTGGCGGCAGGAATGCAAGTGT
TTGGCTACGCGGGTTCCATGCCCGCTTGGCGTCTGCAAGAAGCCGGTGCCCATCTCATTTTTGACGATAT
GCGACTGCTGCCCAGTCTGCTCCAATCGTCGCCAAAAGATAACTCCACAGCATTGCCCAATCCCTAACCC
CTGCTCGCGCCGCAACTACACACTAAACCGTTCCTGCGCGATCGCTCTTACTGTTGATGGCTCGTGCTTA
AAAACAATGCAACCCTAACCGTTTCAGCTGGTGATTTTCGGACGATTTGGCTTACAGGGATAACTGAGAG
TCAACAGCCTCTGTCCGTCA
